Addgene plasmid #147680: pnEA-NpM-NcPAN3_234-656_U
Purpose: Bacterial Expression of NcPAN3_234-656
Depositing lab: Elisa Izaurralde. Depositing organization: Max Planck Institute for Developmental Biology. Publication: Structure of the PAN3 pseudokinase reveals the basis for interactions with the PAN2 deadenylase and the GW182 proteins. Christie M, Boland A, Huntzinger E, Weichenrieder O, Izaurralde E. Mol Cell. 2013 Aug 8;51(3):360-73. doi: 10.1016/j.molcel.2013.07.011. PubMed 23932717.
Backbone
  Vector backbone: Unknown
  Vector type: Bacterial Expression
Growth in bacteria
  Bacterial resistance: Ampicillin, 100 μg/mL
  Growth temperature: 37°C
  Growth strain: DH5alpha
  Copy number: Low Copy
Gene/Insert
  Gene/Insert name: NcPAN3_234-656
  Species: Neurospora crassa
  Cloning method: Unknown
Terms and licenses: Academic/Nonprofit Terms; Industry Terms: Not Available to Industry
Depositor comments: Plasmids from this collection were made available to the research community and donated after the lab closed. Please note that the sequence provided by the depositing laboratory may be theoretical/predicted or based on Sanger sequencing results. There may be discrepancies between sequencing results obtained by Addgene and the depositor sequence. If an Addgene verified sequence is not available, please contact before placing your order to request that our lab fully sequence the plasmid.
How to cite: pnEA-NpM-NcPAN3_234-656_U was a gift from Elisa Izaurralde (Addgene plasmid # 147680 ; http://n2t.net/addgene:147680 ; RRID:Addgene_147680)
