[The description below was written by a language model from this plasmid's Addgene catalogue record and pLannotate feature annotations shown in this document.]
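Description:
pnEA-NpM-NcPAN3_234-656_U is an 8,070 nt bacterial expression plasmid for producing a fragment of the Neurospora crassa PAN3 protein (residues 234–656) in E. coli. The catalogue lists the backbone as unknown, but the annotated features show a pET-like, pBR322-derived architecture. It has a ColE1/pMB1-type origin together with the bom mobility region and the rop gene, which keeps copy number low, in agreement with the low-copy designation in the record. Selection is by ampicillin through a bla cassette with its own promoter. Several fragments of the tetracycline resistance gene and its promoter are also annotated. These appear to be remnants of the pBR322 ancestor interrupted by the inserted cassettes, not a functional marker.

The expression unit is a T7 promoter followed by a lac operator and the phage T7 gene 10 ribosome binding site, with a T7 terminator downstream. The plasmid also carries lacI under its own promoter, so transcription is repressed until IPTG is added and requires a host that supplies T7 RNA polymerase. The first coding region is a maltose binding protein lacking its signal sequence, so it stays cytosolic. After a short gap whose content is not annotated comes the PAN3 coding fragment, an arrangement consistent with an N-terminal MBP fusion for solubility and affinity purification. A short match to a T7 gene 10B-derived sequence lies between the insert and the terminator, and the record does not show whether it is translated. The associated publication concerns the structure of the PAN3 pseudokinase and its interactions with the PAN2 deadenylase and GW182 proteins, suggesting use in recombinant protein production for structural and biochemical work. The depositor sequence may be theoretical rather than fully verified.
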