Features (pLannotate 1.2.2; 20 found; start..end, strand, type, name):
    104..208     +  promoter       AmpR promoter: bla
    209..1069    +  CDS            AmpR: β-lactamase; bla; confers resistance to ampicillin, carbenicillin, and related antibiotics
   1240..1828    +  rep_origin     ori: high-copy-number ColE1/pMB1/pBR322/pUC origin of replication
   2014..2156    -  misc_feature   bom: basis of mobility region from pBR322
   2258..2449    -  CDS            rop: Rop protein, which maintains plasmids at low copy number; rop
   2466..2846    +  CDS            YPB1_ECOLX: Protein predicted: Swiss-Prot protein existence level 4. From Escherichia coli.
   3088..3712    -  CDS            TcR (fragment): tetracycline efflux protein; tet; confers resistance to tetracycline
   3727..3748    -  protein_bind   CAP binding site: CAP binding activates transcription in the presence of cAMP. E. coli catabolite activator protein
   3761..4843    -  CDS            lacI: lac repressor; lacI; The lac repressor binds to the lac operator to inhibit transcription in E. coli. This inhibition can be relieved by adding lactose or isopropyl-β-D-thiogalactopyranoside (IPTG).
   4844..4921    -  promoter       lacI promoter: lacI
   4929..5208    -  CDS            TcR (fragment): tetracycline efflux protein; tet; confers resistance to tetracycline
   5230..5248    +  promoter       T7 promoter: promoter for bacteriophage T7 RNA polymerase
   5249..5273    +  protein_bind   lac operator: The lac repressor binds to the lac operator to inhibit transcription in E. coli. This inhibition can be relieved by adding lactose or isopropyl-β-D-thiogalactopyranoside (IPTG). lac repressor encoded by lacI
   5288..5310    +  RBS            RBS: efficient ribosome binding site from bacteriophage T7 gene 10 (Olins and Rangwala, 1989)
   5321..6417    +  CDS            MBP (fragment): maltose binding protein from E. coli; malE (mutated); This version of the gene does not encode a signal sequence, so MBP will remain in the cytosol.
   6469..7737    +  CDS            par-2 (fragment): PAN3_NEUCR - Also known as pan3 From Neurospora crassa (strain ATCC 24698 / 74-OR23-1A / CBS 708.71 / DSM 1257 / FGSC 987).
   7754..7803    +  CDS            SET1 (fragment): solubility-enhancement tag derived from T7 phage gene 10B
   7811..7858    +  terminator     T7 terminator: transcription terminator for bacteriophage T7 RNA polymerase
   7881..7985    -  CDS            TcR (fragment): tetracycline efflux protein; tet; confers resistance to tetracycline
   8033..8061    -  promoter       tet promoter: E. coli promoter for tetracycline efflux protein gene
>Addgene plasmid #147680 | pnEA-NpM-NcPAN3_234-656_U | depositor full sequence | sequence record 290127 | Full Sequence
TTCTTGAAGACGAAAGGGCCTCGTGATACGCCTATTTTTATAGGTTAATGTCATGATAATAATGGTTTCT
TAGACGTCAGGTGGCACTTTTCGGGGAAATGTGCGCGGAACCCCTATTTGTTTATTTTTCTAAATACATT
CAAATATGTATCCGCTCATGAGACAATAACCCTGATAAATGCTTCAATAATATTGAAAAAGGAAGAGTAT
GAGTATTCAACATTTCCGTGTCGCCCTTATTCCCTTTTTTGCGGCATTTTGCCTTCCTGTTTTTGCTCAC
CCAGAAACGCTGGTGAAAGTAAAAGATGCTGAAGATCAGTTGGGTGCACGAGTGGGTTACATCGAACTGG
ATCTCAACAGCGGTAAGATCCTTGAGAGTTTTCGCCCCGAAGAACGTTTTCCAATGATGAGCACTTTTAA
AGTTCTGCTATGTGGCGCGGTATTATCCCGTGTTGACGCCGGGCAAGAGCAACTCGGTCGCCGCATACAC
TATTCTCAGAATGACTTGGTTGAGTACTCACCAGTCACAGAAAAGCATCTTACGGATGGCATGACAGTAA
GAGAATTATGCAGTGCTGCCATAACCATGAGTGATAACACTGCGGCCAACTTACTTCTGACAACGATCGG
AGGACCGAAGGAGCTAACCGCTTTTTTGCACAACATGGGGGATCATGTAACTCGCCTTGATCGTTGGGAA
CCGGAGCTGAATGAAGCCATACCAAACGACGAGCGTGACACCACGATGCCTGCAGCAATGGCAACAACGT
TGCGCAAACTATTAACTGGCGAACTACTTACTCTAGCTTCCCGGCAACAATTAATAGACTGGATGGAGGC
GGATAAAGTTGCAGGACCACTTCTGCGCTCGGCCCTTCCGGCTGGCTGGTTTATTGCTGATAAATCTGGA
GCCGGTGAGCGTGGGTCTCGCGGTATCATTGCAGCACTGGGGCCAGATGGTAAGCCCTCCCGTATCGTAG
TTATCTACACGACGGGGAGTCAGGCAACTATGGATGAACGAAATAGACAGATCGCTGAGATAGGTGCCTC
ACTGATTAAGCATTGGTAACTGTCAGACCAAGTTTACTCATATATACTTTAGATTGATTTAAAACTTCAT
TTTTAATTTAAAAGGATCTAGGTGAAGATCCTTTTTGATAATCTCATGACCAAAATCCCTTAACGTGAGT
TTTCGTTCCACTGAGCGTCAGACCCCGTAGAAAAGATCAAAGGATCTTCTTGAGATCCTTTTTTTCTGCG
CGTAATCTGCTGCTTGCAAACAAAAAAACCACCGCTACCAGCGGTGGTTTGTTTGCCGGATCAAGAGCTA
CCAACTCTTTTTCCGAAGGTAACTGGCTTCAGCAGAGCGCAGATACCAAATACTGTCCTTCTAGTGTAGC
CGTAGTTAGGCCACCACTTCAAGAACTCTGTAGCACCGCCTACATACCTCGCTCTGCTAATCCTGTTACC
AGTGGCTGCTGCCAGTGGCGATAAGTCGTGTCTTACCGGGTTGGACTCAAGACGATAGTTACCGGATAAG
GCGCAGCGGTCGGGCTGAACGGGGGGTTCGTGCACACAGCCCAGCTTGGAGCGAACGACCTACACCGAAC
TGAGATACCTACAGCGTGAGCTATGAGAAAGCGCCACGCTTCCCGAAGGGAGAAAGGCGGACAGGTATCC
GGTAAGCGGCAGGGTCGGAACAGGAGAGCGCACGAGGGAGCTTCCAGGGGGAAACGCCTGGTATCTTTAT
AGTCCTGTCGGGTTTCGCCACCTCTGACTTGAGCGTCGATTTTTGTGATGCTCGTCAGGGGGGCGGAGCC
TATGGAAAAACGCCAGCAACGCGGCCTTTTTACGGTTCCTGGCCTTTTGCTGGCCTTTTGCTCACATGTT
CTTTCCTGCGTTATCCCCTGATTCTGTGGATAACCGTATTACCGCCTTTGAGTGAGCTGATACCGCTCGC
CGCAGCCGAACGACCGAGCGCAGCGAGTCAGTGAGCGAGGAAGCGGAAGAGCGCCTGATGCGGTATTTTC
TCCTTACGCATCTGTGCGGTATTTCACACCGCATATATGGTGCACTCTCAGTACAATCTGCTCTGATGCC
GCATAGTTAAGCCAGTATACACTCCGCTATCGCTACGTGACTGGGTCATGGCTGCGCCCCGACACCCGCC
AACACCCGCTGACGCGCCCTGACGGGCTTGTCTGCTCCCGGCATCCGCTTACAGACAAGCTGTGACCGTC
TCCGGGAGCTGCATGTGTCAGAGGTTTTCACCGTCATCACCGAAACGCGCGAGGCAGCTGCGGTAAAGCT
CATCAGCGTGGTCGTGAAGCGATTCACAGATGTCTGCCTGTTCATCCGCGTCCAGCTCGTTGAGTTTCTC
CAGAAGCGTTAATGTCTGGCTTCTGATAAAGCGGGCCATGTTAAGGGCGGTTTTTTCCTGTTTGGTCACT
GATGCCTCCGTGTAAGGGGGATTTCTGTTCATGGGGGTAATGATACCGATGAAACGAGAGAGGATGCTCA
CGATACGGGTTACTGATGATGAACATGCCCGGTTACTGGAACGTTGTGAGGGTAAACAACTGGCGGTATG
GATGCGGCGGGACCAGAGAAAAATCACTCAGGGTCAATGCCAGCGCTTCGTTAATACAGATGTAGGTGTT
CCACAGGGTAGCCAGCAGCATCCTGCGATGCAGATCCGGAACATAATGGTGCAGGGCGCTGACTTCCGCG
TTTCCAGACTTTACGAAACACGGAAACCGAAGACCATTCATGTTGTTGCTCAGGTCGCAGACGTTTTGCA
GCAGCAGTCGCTTCACGTTCGCTCGCGTATCGGTGATTCATTCTGCTAACCAGTAAGGCAACCCCGCCAG
CCTAGCCGGGTCCTCAACGACAGGAGCACGATCATGCGCACCCGTGGCCAGGACCCAACGCTGCCCGAGA
TGCGCCGCGTGCGGCTGCTGGAGATGGCGGACGCGATGGATATGTTCTGCCAAGGGTTGGTTTGCGCATT
CACAGTTCTCCGCAAGAATTGATTGGCTCCAATTCTTGGAGTGGTGAATCCGTTAGCGAGGTGCCGCCGG
CTTCCATTCAGGTCGAGGTGGCCCGGCTCCATGCACCGCGACGCAACGCGGGGAGGCAGACAAGGTATAG
GGCGGCGCCTACAATCCATGCCAACCCGTTCCATGTGCTCGCCGAGGCGGCATAAATCGCCGTGACGATC
AGCGGTCCAGTGATCGAAGTTAGGCTGGTAAGAGCCGCGAGCGATCCTTGAAGCTGTCCCTGATGGTCGT
CATCTACCTGCCTGGACAGCATGGCCTGCAACGCGGGCATCCCGATGCCGCCGGAAGCGAGAAGAATCAT
AATGGGGAAGGCCATCCAGCCTCGCGTCGCGAACGCCAGCAAGACGTAGCCCAGCGCGTCGGCCGCCATG
CCGGCGATAATGGCCTGCTTCTCGCCGAAACGTTTGGTGGCGGGACCAGTGACGAAGGCTTGAGCGAGGG
CGTGCAAGATTCCGAATACCGCAAGCGACAGGCCGATCATCGTCGCGCTCCAGCGAAAGCGGTCCTCGCC
GAAAATGACCCAGAGCGCTGCCGGCACCTGTCCTACGAGTTGCATGATAAAGAAGACAGTCATAAGTGCG
GCGACGATAGTCATGCCCCGCGCCCACCGGAAGGAGCTGACTGGGTTGAAGGCTCTCAAGGGCATCGGTC
GAGATCCCGGTGCCTAATGAGTGAGCTAACTTACATTAATTGCGTTGCGCTCACTGCCCGCTTTCCAGTC
GGGAAACCTGTCGTGCCAGCTGCATTAATGAATCGGCCAACGCGCGGGGAGAGGCGGTTTGCGTATTGGG
CGCCAGGGTGGTTTTTCTTTTCACCAGTGAGACGGGCAACAGCTGATTGCCCTTCACCGCCTGGCCCTGA
GAGAGTTGCAGCAAGCGGTCCACGCTGGTTTGCCCCAGCAGGCGAAAATCCTGTTTGATGGTGGTTAACG
GCGGGATATAACATGAGCTGTCTTCGGTATCGTCGTATCCCACTACCGAGATATCCGCACCAACGCGCAG
CCCGGACTCGGTAATGGCGCGCATTGCGCCCAGCGCCATCTGATCGTTGGCAACCAGCATCGCAGTGGGA
ACGATGCCCTCATTCAGCATTTGCATGGTTTGTTGAAAACCGGACATGGCACTCCAGTCGCCTTCCCGTT
CCGCTATCGGCTGAATTTGATTGCGAGTGAGATATTTATGCCAGCCAGCCAGACGCAGACGCGCCGAGAC
AGAACTTAATGGGCCCGCTAACAGCGCGATTTGCTGGTGACCCAATGCGACCAGATGCTCCACGCCCAGT
CGCGTACCGTCTTCATGGGAGAAAATAATACTGTTGATGGGTGTCTGGTCAGAGACATCAAGAAATAACG
CCGGAACATTAGTGCAGGCAGCTTCCACAGCAATGGCATCCTGGTCATCCAGCGGATAGTTAATGATCAG
CCCACTGACGCGTTGCGCGAGAAGATTGTGCACCGCCGCTTTACAGGCTTCGACGCCGCTTCGTTCTACC
ATCGACACCACCACGCTGGCACCCAGTTGATCGGCGCGAGATTTAATCGCCGCGACAATTTGCGACGGCG
CGTGCAGGGCCAGACTGGAGGTGGCAACGCCAATCAGCAACGACTGTTTGCCCGCCAGTTGTTGTGCCAC
GCGGTTGGGAATGTAATTCAGCTCCGCCATCGCCGCTTCCACTTTTTCCCGCGTTTTCGCAGAAACGTGG
CTGGCCTGGTTCACCACGCGGGAAACGGTCTGATAAGAGACACCGGCATACTCTGCGACATCGTATAACG
TTACTGGTTTCACATTCACCACCCTGAATTGACTCTCTTCCGGGCGCTATCATGCCATACCGCGAAAGGT
TTTGCGCCATTCGATGGTGTCCGGGATCTCGACGCTCTCCCTTATGCGACTCCTGCATTAGGAAGCAGCC
CAGTAGTAGGTTGAGGCCGTTGAGCACCGCCGCCGCAAGGAATGGTGCATGCAAGGAGATGGCGCCCAAC
AGTCCCCCGGCCACGGGGCCTGCCACCATACCCACGCCGAAACAAGCGCTCATGAGCCCGAAGTGGCGAG
CCCGATCTTCCCCATCGGTGATGTCGGCGATATAGGCGCCAGCAACCGCACCTGTGGCGCCGGTGATGCC
GGCCACGATGCGTCCGGCGTAGAGGATCGAGATCTCGATCCCGCGAAATTAATACGACTCACTATAGGGG
AATTGTGAGCGGATAACAATTCCCCACTAGTAATAATTTTGTTTAACTTTAAGAAGGAGATATACCATGG
AAACTGAAGAAGGTAAACTGGTAATCTGGATTAACGGCGATAAAGGCTATAACGGTCTCGCTGAAGTCGG
TAAGAAATTCGAGAAAGATACCGGAATTAAAGTCACCGTTGAGCATCCGGATAAACTGGAAGAGAAATTC
CCACAGGTTGCGGCAACTGGCGATGGCCCTGACATTATCTTCTGGGCACACGACCGCTTTGGTGGCTACG
CTCAATCTGGCCTGTTGGCTGAAATCACCCCGGACAAAGCGTTCCAGGACAAGCTGTATCCGTTTACCTG
GGATGCCGTACGTTACAACGGCAAGCTGATTGCTTACCCGATCGCTGTTGAAGCGTTATCGCTGATTTAT
AACAAAGACCTGCTGCCGAACCCGCCAAAAACCTGGGAAGAGATCCCGGCGCTGGATAAAGAACTGAAAG
CGAAAGGTAAGAGCGCCCTGATGTTCAACCTGCAAGAACCGTACTTCACCTGGCCGCTGATTGCTGCTGA
CGGGGGTTATGCGTTCAAGTATGAAAACGGCAAGTACGACATTAAAGACGTGGGCGTGGATAACGCTGGC
GCGAAAGCGGGTCTGACCTTCCTGGTTGACCTGATTAAAAACAAACACATGAATGCAGACACCGATTACT
CCATCGCAGAAGCTGCCTTTAATAAAGGCGAAACAGCGATGACCATCAACGGCCCGTGGGCATGGTCCAA
CATCGACACCAGCAAAGTGAATTATGGTGTAACGGTACTGCCGACCTTCAAGGGTCAACCATCCAAACCG
TTCGTTGGCGTGCTGAGCGCAGGTATTAACGCCGCCAGTCCGAACAAAGAGCTGGCAAAAGAGTTCCTCG
AAAACTATCTGCTGACTGATGAAGGTCTGGAAGCGGTTAATAAAGACAAACCGCTGGGTGCCGTAGCGCT
GAAGTCTTACGAGGAAGAGTTGGCGAAAGATCCACGTATTGCCGCCACGATGGAAAACGCCCAGAAAGGT
GAAATCATGCCGAACATCCCGCAGATGTCCGCTTTCTGGTATGCCGTGCGTACTGCGGTGATCAACGCCG
CCAGCGGTCGTCAGACTGTCGATGAAGCCCTTAAAGACGCGCAGACTGGTACCGGCAGCGGCCTGGAAGT
TCTGTTCCAGGGGCCCCATATGCTCGAGATCCCAAAGGATAGGCGAGAGAACTTGCAGAAGAAACTGTTC
CATATGCAGCAATTACTACCAAATTCCGGGCTTCCTAATCTTGATCGCTGGCACTCGCTCTTCCCACTCG
ATACAAAGGCTACGAGGAACTCCACTTGCTTTGGCTATCCTAGTTGGATGTACAAAGCACAGAACAACAA
GAATGGGAGACACTTCGCCTTGAGACGTATCGAAGGTTACCGGTTGACCAACGAAAAGGCCATTCTCAAC
GTCACTAAGGAGTGGAAAAAGATCATCAACGCAAACATTGTCACCGTACACGAAGCATTTACCACCGAAT
TCTTTGGCGACAGTTCTCTGATCTTCGTGTATGACTTTCACCCTCTTTCCGAAACACTCTACGACCATCA
TTTTCCACCAAACAACAGCCACAACAGATTACGGAATACGAACAAGATTCCCGAGAACCTTTTATGGAGC
TATGTGTGCCAAATAGCGAACGCGCTGTTGGCCATCCACAATGCCAAGCTGGCCGCCCGCTGTCTGGAGT
TGAGCAAGATCATCTGGGAAAACAACCGCATTCGGCTTGCGGCGTGCTCAATCCTCGATGTACTACATCA
TGACAGCCCCAATCGCAAAACTATTGAGGAGCTGCAACAAGAGGATTTTGTCAAGTTTGGCAGAATTATT
CTGGCTCTGGCCACGAACACCCCGACGCTCAATTTCAACAACATTGACGCTGCTCTGGCTACCATTGTGC
CGCGCTATTCGACACAGTTGAGGGGAGTATTGGAATGGCTCATTAAGCCTTCTGCTCCAGGGGAAACCAA
GACGGTTGAGACCCTACTTGGCGGAATCACAACACACCTCGCCAATTTTGCCAATTTTGTCATGCAGGAG
TCCGATGAGAAAGAGTTCCATCTTATGAGGGAATTGGAGAATGGCAGGATTGCCCGTCTCATGTTCAAAC
TGTCCGTTGTTAACGAGCGGGGCGATTCTTGTGGGGTGCACAACTGGTCGGAAACTGGAGAGCGCCTCCT
CCTAAAACTATTCAGGGATTATGTCTTCCACCAAGTGGATGCCGATGGAAAGGCTCGGCTCGACACGAAT
CACTACCTCAATTGCTTGAGTAAGCTCGACGCCAGCTCCGAAGAACAGATCTTGCTCACCAGTCGCGACA
ATGCCACGGTTTTCGTCGTCAGCTACAGGAGTATACGACAGATGCTGGACCGTGCGTATGGCGAGCTTGG
AAAGGAAAGTAAACCGAGCGCGACGGGGGCTACCATCTAACCTAGGAGATCCGGCTGCTAACAAAGCCCG
AAAGGAAGCTGAGTTGGCTGCTGCCACCGCTGAGCAATAACTAGCATAACCCCTTGGGGCCTCTAAACGG
GTCTTGAGGGGTTTTTTGCTGAAAGGAGGAACTATATCCGGATATCCCGCAAGAGGCCCGGCAGTACCGG
CATAACCAAGCCTATGCCTACAGCATCCAGGGTGACGGTGCCGAGGATGACGATGAGCGCATTGTTAGAT
TTCATACACGGTGCCTGACTGCGTTAGCAATTTAACTGTGATAAACTACCGCATTAAAGCTTATCGATGA
TAAGCTGTCAAACATGAGAA
